Addgene plasmid #215401: AfNitB_pET29b
Purpose: Expression construct for AfNitB gene, codon optimized for expression in E. coli
Depositing lab: Gregg Beckham. Depositing organization: National Laboratory of the Rockies (NLR). Publication: Natural diversity screening, assay development, and characterization of nylon-6 enzymatic depolymerization. Bell EL, Rosetto G, Ingraham MA, Ramirez KJ, Lincoln C, Clarke RW, Gado JE, Lilly JL, Kucharzyk KH, Erickson E, Beckham GT. Nat Commun. 2024 Feb 9;15(1):1217. doi: 10.1038/s41467-024-45523-5. PubMed 38336849.
Backbone
  Vector backbone: pET29b
  Vector type: Bacterial Expression
Growth in bacteria
  Bacterial resistance: Kanamycin, 50 μg/mL
  Growth temperature: 37°C
  Growth strain: DH5alpha
  Copy number: High Copy
Gene/Insert
  Gene/Insert name: AfNitB (alt name: Nitrilase from Acidovorax fascilis)
  Species: Acidovorax fascilis
  Cloning method: Gene Synthesis
Resource information
  A portion of this plasmid was derived from a plasmid made by: Gene from nitrilase described in Tateno, T., Tokuda, J. & Kai, K. Mutant nitrile hydratase, nucleic acid encoding the mutant nitrile hydratase, expression vector and transformant containing the nucleic acid, production method for muntant nitrile hydratase, and production method for amide compound. (2018).
Terms and licenses: Academic/Nonprofit Terms; Industry Terms: Not Available to Industry
How to cite: AfNitB_pET29b was a gift from Gregg Beckham (Addgene plasmid # 215401 ; http://n2t.net/addgene:215401 ; RRID:Addgene_215401)
