[The description below was written by a language model from this plasmid's Addgene catalogue record and pLannotate feature annotations shown in this document.]
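Description:
AfNitB_pET29b is a bacterial expression plasmid built on the pET29b backbone. It carries a synthetic gene, codon-optimized for E. coli, encoding AfNitB, which the record describes as a nitrilase from Acidovorax fascilis (as spelled in the record). In the 6,302-nt sequenced record the open reading frame spans the numbering origin. The annotation software labels it by similarity to a Swiss-Prot arylacetonitrile nitrilase from Alcaligenes faecalis; this is a homology match rather than the recorded source species. Just downstream of the coding region is an 18-nt match to a polyhistidine tag, which corresponds to a six-histidine stretch and is consistent with a C-terminal His tag for affinity purification. The short "SET1" fragment that follows is probably a vector-derived sequence match rather than a functional solubility tag.

Expression uses the standard pET arrangement. A T7 promoter with an adjacent lac operator and the phage T7 gene 10 ribosome binding site drive the insert, and a T7 terminator closes the unit. The plasmid also carries lacI under its own promoter, so transcription stays repressed until induction with IPTG in a host that supplies T7 RNA polymerase. Selection is by kanamycin through the aph(3')-Ia gene. Replication relies on a ColE1/pBR322-type origin accompanied by bom and rop. The catalogue lists the plasmid as high copy, although rop normally restrains copy number. An f1 origin is also present, and the tetracycline-resistance fragments are nonfunctional pBR322 remnants.

The associated work screened natural enzyme diversity for enzymatic depolymerization of nylon-6. This suggests the construct was used to produce recombinant AfNitB as a candidate in that screen.
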