Features (pLannotate 1.2.2; 19 found; start..end, strand, type, name):
   1072..1089    +  CDS            9xHis (fragment): 9xHis affinity tag
   1099..1148    +  CDS            SET1 (fragment): solubility-enhancement tag derived from T7 phage gene 10B
   1156..1203    +  terminator     T7 terminator: transcription terminator for bacteriophage T7 RNA polymerase
   1240..1668    +  rep_origin     f1 ori (sequence partly withheld): f1 bacteriophage origin of replication; arrow indicates direction of (+) strand synthesis
   1721..1778    +  promoter       AmpR promoter (fragment): bla
   1787..2602    -  CDS            KanR: aminoglycoside phosphotransferase; aph(3')-Ia; confers resistance to kanamycin in bacteria or G418 (Geneticin®) in eukaryotes
   2724..3312    +  rep_origin     ori: high-copy-number ColE1/pMB1/pBR322/pUC origin of replication
   3498..3637    -  misc_feature   bom: basis of mobility region from pBR322
   3739..3930    -  CDS            rop: Rop protein, which maintains plasmids at low copy number; rop
   3947..4327    +  CDS            YPB1_ECOLX: Protein predicted: Swiss-Prot protein existence level 4. From Escherichia coli.
   4399..4690    -  CDS            TcR (fragment): tetracycline efflux protein; tet; confers resistance to tetracycline
   4705..4726    -  protein_bind   CAP binding site: CAP binding activates transcription in the presence of cAMP. E. coli catabolite activator protein
   4739..5821    -  CDS            lacI: lac repressor; lacI; The lac repressor binds to the lac operator to inhibit transcription in E. coli. This inhibition can be relieved by adding lactose or isopropyl-β-D-thiogalactopyranoside (IPTG).
   5822..5899    -  promoter       lacI promoter: lacI
   5907..6186    -  CDS            TcR (fragment): tetracycline efflux protein; tet; confers resistance to tetracycline
   6212..6230    +  promoter       T7 promoter: promoter for bacteriophage T7 RNA polymerase
   6231..6255    +  protein_bind   lac operator: The lac repressor binds to the lac operator to inhibit transcription in E. coli. This inhibition can be relieved by adding lactose or isopropyl-β-D-thiogalactopyranoside (IPTG). lac repressor encoded by lacI
   6270..6292    +  RBS            RBS: efficient ribosome binding site from bacteriophage T7 gene 10 (Olins and Rangwala, 1989)
   6300..1065    +  CDS            NRLA_ALCFA (across the origin): Experimental evidence at protein level: Swiss-Prot protein existence level 1. Nitrilase that acts mostly on arylacetonitriles. From Alcaligenes faecalis.
>Addgene plasmid #215401 | AfNitB_pET29b | addgene full sequence | sequence record 426250 | Addgene NGS Result
CAGACCAGAAAAATTGTTCGGGCCGCAGCCGTCCAGGCCGCGTCTCCTAATTATGACCTGGCAGCTGGTG
TAGATAAAACAATCGAATTAGCTAGACAGGCTCGTGACGAAGGGTGTGACTTAATCGTCTTTGGCGAAAC
ATGGCTGCCCGGTTATCCCTTTCATGTCTGGTTAGGTGCCCCTGCCTGGTCATTGAAATATAGTGCCCGC
TATTATGCGAATTCTTTGTCGCTGGACTCAGTGGAGTTTCAAAGAATTGCGCAAGCCGCGCGCACCTTAG
GCATATTTATTGCTTTAGGTTATAGTGAGCGCAGTGGGGGCTCCCTCTATCTGGGCCAATGCCTGATTGA
TGATAAAGGCGAAATGCTGTGGTCCCGGCGTAAACTGAAACCAACCCACGTCGAACGCACCGTTTTCGGA
GAAGGCTATGCGCGTGATCTGATTGTATCTGAAACTGAGCTTGGACGTGTTGGGGCCCTGTGCTGCTGGG
AGCATCTGTCTCCATTAAGCAAATACGCTCTGTATTCCCAGCATGAAGCCATTCACATCGCTGCCTGGCC
TTCATTTTCATTGTATTCAGAACAGGCACATGCTTTATCCGCGAAAGTGAACATGGCCGCCAGCCAGATC
TATTCTGTAGAGGGTCAGTGTTTTACCATCGCGGCAAGTTCCGTGGTAACGCAAGAAACTCTCGATATGC
TTGAAGTGGGGGAACACAATGCCTCTCTGCTGACGGTGGGGGGTGGTTCTAGTATGATCTTTGCACCGGA
CGGCAGAACCCTCGCCCCGTATCTGCCCCACGACGCGGAAGGTTTAATCATCGCTGATCTGAACATGGAG
GAAATCGCCTTCGCGAAGGCCATAAATGATCCCGCAGGCCATTACTCAAAACCGGAAGCCACCCGTCTCG
TGTTAGATCTTGGACATCGTGAGCCCATGACGCGTGTCCACTCACAAAGCCCGATCAAAGAAGAGGCCTG
CGAACCTCTGACGCCCTCTACCATTGCTCCGGTAGCGATTAGTCAGATCCAGGAAAGTGACACGTTGTTG
GTGCAGGAGCCCTCCCTCGAGCACCACCACCACCACCACTGAGATCCGGCTGCTAACAAAGCCCGAAAGG
AAGCTGAGTTGGCTGCTGCCACCGCTGAGCAATAACTAGCATAACCCCTTGGGGCCTCTAAACGGGTCTT
GAGGGGTTTTTTGCTGAAAGGAGGAACTATATCCGGATTGGCGAATGGG
[124 nt withheld, positions 1240-1363]
C
[91 nt withheld, positions 1365-1455]
A
[49 nt withheld, positions 1457-1505]
CCTTTGACGTTGGAGTCCACGTTCTTT
[37 nt withheld, positions 1533-1569]
ACCCTATCTCGGTCTATTCTTTTGATTTATAAGGGATTTTGCCGATTTCGGCCTATTGGTTAAAAAATGA
GCTGATTTAACAAAAATTTAACGCGAATTTTAACAAAATATTAACGCTTACAATTTAGGTGGCACTTTTC
GGGGAAATGTGCGCGGAACCCCTATTTGTTTATTTTTCTAAATACATTCAAATATGTATCCGCTCATGAA
TTAATTCTTAGAAAAACTCATCGAGCATCAAATGAAACTGCAATTTATTCATATCAGGATTATCAATACC
ATATTTTTGAAAAAGCCGTTTCTGTAATGAAGGAGAAAACTCACCGAGGCAGTTCCATAGGATGGCAAGA
TCCTGGTATCGGTCTGCGATTCCGACTCGTCCAACATCAATACAACCTATTAATTTCCCCTCGTCAAAAA
TAAGGTTATCAAGTGAGAAATCACCATGAGTGACGACTGAATCCGGTGAGAATGGCAAAAGTTTATGCAT
TTCTTTCCAGACTTGTTCAACAGGCCAGCCATTACGCTCGTCATCAAAATCACTCGCATCAACCAAACCG
TTATTCATTCGTGATTGCGCCTGAGCGAGACGAAATACGCGATCGCTGTTAAAAGGACAATTACAAACAG
GAATCGAATGCAACCGGCGCAGGAACACTGCCAGCGCATCAACAATATTTTCACCTGAATCAGGATATTC
TTCTAATACCTGGAATGCTGTTTTCCCGGGGATCGCAGTGGTGAGTAACCATGCATCATCAGGAGTACGG
ATAAAATGCTTGATGGTCGGAAGAGGCATAAATTCCGTCAGCCAGTTTAGTCTGACCATCTCATCTGTAA
CATCATTGGCAACGCTACCTTTGCCATGTTTCAGAAACAACTCTGGCGCATCGGGCTTCCCATACAATCG
ATAGATTGTCGCACCTGATTGCCCGACATTATCGCGAGCCCATTTATACCCATATAAATCAGCATCCATG
TTGGAATTTAATCGCGGCCTAGAGCAAGACGTTTCCCGTTGAATATGGCTCATAACACCCCTTGTATTAC
TGTTTATGTAAGCAGACAGTTTTATTGTTCATGACCAAAATCCCTTAACGTGAGTTTTCGTTCCACTGAG
CGTCAGACCCCGTAGAAAAGATCAAAGGATCTTCTTGAGATCCTTTTTTTCTGCGCGTAATCTGCTGCTT
GCAAACAAAAAAACCACCGCTACCAGCGGTGGTTTGTTTGCCGGATCAAGAGCTACCAACTCTTTTTCCG
AAGGTAACTGGCTTCAGCAGAGCGCAGATACCAAATACTGTCCTTCTAGTGTAGCCGTAGTTAGGCCACC
ACTTCAAGAACTCTGTAGCACCGCCTACATACCTCGCTCTGCTAATCCTGTTACCAGTGGCTGCTGCCAG
TGGCGATAAGTCGTGTCTTACCGGGTTGGACTCAAGACGATAGTTACCGGATAAGGCGCAGCGGTCGGGC
TGAACGGGGGGTTCGTGCACACAGCCCAGCTTGGAGCGAACGACCTACACCGAACTGAGATACCTACAGC
GTGAGCTATGAGAAAGCGCCACGCTTCCCGAAGGGAGAAAGGCGGACAGGTATCCGGTAAGCGGCAGGGT
CGGAACAGGAGAGCGCACGAGGGAGCTTCCAGGGGGAAACGCCTGGTATCTTTATAGTCCTGTCGGGTTT
CGCCACCTCTGACTTGAGCGTCGATTTTTGTGATGCTCGTCAGGGGGGCGGAGCCTATGGAAAAACGCCA
GCAACGCGGCCTTTTTACGGTTCCTGGCCTTTTGCTGGCCTTTTGCTCACATGTTCTTTCCTGCGTTATC
CCCTGATTCTGTGGATAACCGTATTACCGCCTTTGAGTGAGCTGATACCGCTCGCCGCAGCCGAACGACC
GAGCGCAGCGAGTCAGTGAGCGAGGAAGCGGAAGAGCGCCTGATGCGGTATTTTCTCCTTACGCATCTGT
GCGGTATTTCACACCGCAATGGTGCACTCTCAGTACAATCTGCTCTGATGCCGCATAGTTAAGCCAGTAT
ACACTCCGCTATCGCTACGTGACTGGGTCATGGCTGCGCCCCGACACCCGCCAACACCCGCTGACGCGCC
CTGACGGGCTTGTCTGCTCCCGGCATCCGCTTACAGACAAGCTGTGACCGTCTCCGGGAGCTGCATGTGT
CAGAGGTTTTCACCGTCATCACCGAAACGCGCGAGGCAGCTGCGGTAAAGCTCATCAGCGTGGTCGTGAA
GCGATTCACAGATGTCTGCCTGTTCATCCGCGTCCAGCTCGTTGAGTTTCTCCAGAAGCGTTAATGTCTG
GCTTCTGATAAAGCGGGCCATGTTAAGGGCGGTTTTTTCCTGTTTGGTCACTGATGCCTCCGTGTAAGGG
GGATTTCTGTTCATGGGGGTAATGATACCGATGAAACGAGAGAGGATGCTCACGATACGGGTTACTGATG
ATGAACATGCCCGGTTACTGGAACGTTGTGAGGGTAAACAACTGGCGGTATGGATGCGGCGGGACCAGAG
AAAAATCACTCAGGGTCAATGCCAGCGCTTCGTTAATACAGATGTAGGTGTTCCACAGGGTAGCCAGCAG
CATCCTGCGATGCAGATCCGGAACATAATGGTGCAGGGCGCTGACTTCCGCGTTTCCAGACTTTACGAAA
CACGGAAACCGAAGACCATTCATGTTGTTGCTCAGGTCGCAGACGTTTTGCAGCAGCAGTCGCTTCACGT
TCGCTCGCGTATCGGTGATTCATTCTGCTAACCAGTAAGGCAACCCCGCCAGCCTAGCCGGGTCCTCAAC
GACAGGAGCACGATCATGCGCACCCGTGGGGCCGCCATGCCGGCGATAATGGCCTGCTTCTCGCCGAAAC
GTTTGGTGGCGGGACCAGTGACGAAGGCTTGAGCGAGGGCGTGCAAGATTCCGAATACCGCAAGCGACAG
GCCGATCATCGTCGCGCTCCAGCGAAAGCGGTCCTCGCCGAAAATGACCCAGAGCGCTGCCGGCACCTGT
CCTACGAGTTGCATGATAAAGAAGACAGTCATAAGTGCGGCGACGATAGTCATGCCCCGCGCCCACCGGA
AGGAGCTGACTGGGTTGAAGGCTCTCAAGGGCATCGGTCGAGATCCCGGTGCCTAATGAGTGAGCTAACT
TACATTAATTGCGTTGCGCTCACTGCCCGCTTTCCAGTCGGGAAACCTGTCGTGCCAGCTGCATTAATGA
ATCGGCCAACGCGCGGGGAGAGGCGGTTTGCGTATTGGGCGCCAGGGTGGTTTTTCTTTTCACCAGTGAG
ACGGGCAACAGCTGATTGCCCTTCACCGCCTGGCCCTGAGAGAGTTGCAGCAAGCGGTCCACGCTGGTTT
GCCCCAGCAGGCGAAAATCCTGTTTGATGGTGGTTAACGGCGGGATATAACATGAGCTGTCTTCGGTATC
GTCGTATCCCACTACCGAGATGTCCGCACCAACGCGCAGCCCGGACTCGGTAATGGCGCGCATTGCGCCC
AGCGCCATCTGATCGTTGGCAACCAGCATCGCAGTGGGAACGATGCCCTCATTCAGCATTTGCATGGTTT
GTTGAAAACCGGACATGGCACTCCAGTCGCCTTCCCGTTCCGCTATCGGCTGAATTTGATTGCGAGTGAG
ATATTTATGCCAGCCAGCCAGACGCAGACGCGCCGAGACAGAACTTAATGGGCCCGCTAACAGCGCGATT
TGCTGGTGACCCAATGCGACCAGATGCTCCACGCCCAGTCGCGTACCGTCTTCATGGGAGAAAATAATAC
TGTTGATGGGTGTCTGGTCAGAGACATCAAGAAATAACGCCGGAACATTAGTGCAGGCAGCTTCCACAGC
AATGGCATCCTGGTCATCCAGCGGATAGTTAATGATCAGCCCACTGACGCGTTGCGCGAGAAGATTGTGC
ACCGCCGCTTTACAGGCTTCGACGCCGCTTCGTTCTACCATCGACACCACCACGCTGGCACCCAGTTGAT
CGGCGCGAGATTTAATCGCCGCGACAATTTGCGACGGCGCGTGCAGGGCCAGACTGGAGGTGGCAACGCC
AATCAGCAACGACTGTTTGCCCGCCAGTTGTTGTGCCACGCGGTTGGGAATGTAATTCAGCTCCGCCATC
GCCGCTTCCACTTTTTCCCGCGTTTTCGCAGAAACGTGGCTGGCCTGGTTCACCACGCGGGAAACGGTCT
GATAAGAGACACCGGCATACTCTGCGACATCGTATAACGTTACTGGTTTCACATTCACCACCCTGAATTG
ACTCTCTTCCGGGCGCTATCATGCCATACCGCGAAAGGTTTTGCGCCATTCGATGGTGTCCGGGATCTCG
ACGCTCTCCCTTATGCGACTCCTGCATTAGGAAGCAGCCCAGTAGTAGGTTGAGGCCGTTGAGCACCGCC
GCCGCAAGGAATGGTGCATGCAAGGAGATGGCGCCCAACAGTCCCCCGGCCACGGGGCCTGCCACCATAC
CCACGCCGAAACAAGCGCTCATGAGCCCGAAGTGGCGAGCCCGATCTTCCCCATCGGTGATGTCGGCGAT
ATAGGCGCCAGCAACCGCACCTGTGGCGCCGGTGATGCCGGCCACGATGCGTCCGGCGTAGAGGATCGAG
ATCGATCTCGATCCCGCGAAATTAATACGACTCACTATAGGGGAATTGTGAGCGGATAACAATTCCCCTC
TAGAAATAATTTTGTTTAACTTTAAGAAGGAGATATACATATG
